Addgene plasmid #64249: pU6d:sgRNA#5
Purpose: (Empty Backbone) expresses sgRNA under U6d promoter
Depositing lab: Wenbiao Chen. Depositing organization: Vanderbilt University. Publication: Multiplex Conditional Mutagenesis Using Transgenic Expression of Cas9 and sgRNAs. Yin L, Maddison LA, Li M, Kara N, LaFave MC, Varshney GK, Burgess SM, Patton JG, Chen W. Genetics. 2015 Apr 8. pii: genetics.115.176917. 10.1534/genetics.115.176917 PubMed 25855067.
Backbone
  Vector backbone: pLR-NN
  Backbone manufacturer: Adam Bogdanove, Daniel Voytas lab
  Backbone size (bp): 2568
  Modifications to backbone: zebrafish U6 promoter (U6d) directs a sgRNA expression. BsaI sites were added on both ends of U6d:sgRNA cassettes by PCR and PCR products were inserted into the ApaI/XbaI sites of pLR-NN from the Golden Gate TALEN kit.
  Vector type: CRISPR
Growth in bacteria
  Bacterial resistance: Spectinomycin, 50 μg/mL
  Growth temperature: 37°C
  Growth strain: Top10
  Copy number: High Copy
Gene/Insert
  Cloning method: Restriction Enzyme
Terms and licenses: Academic/Nonprofit Terms; Industry Terms: Not Available to Industry
How to cite: pU6d:sgRNA#5 was a gift from Wenbiao Chen (Addgene plasmid # 64249 ; http://n2t.net/addgene:64249 ; RRID:Addgene_64249)
