[The description below was written by a language model from this plasmid's Addgene catalogue record and pLannotate feature annotations shown in this document.]
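Description:
pU6d:sgRNA#5 is a small (about 3.0 kb) CRISPR guide-RNA cloning vector, catalogued as an empty backbone, in which a zebrafish U6 promoter (U6d) drives expression of a single guide RNA. It was built on pLR-NN, a plasmid from the Golden Gate TALEN assembly kit. The U6d:sgRNA cassette was amplified by PCR with BsaI sites added at both ends and inserted between the ApaI and XbaI sites of that backbone. The plasmid is propagated in E. coli from a high-copy ColE1/pUC-type origin and selected with spectinomycin through the aadA (SmR) aminoglycoside adenylyltransferase gene. The fragments of a class 1 integron Pc promoter and of a gentamicin acetyltransferase gene just upstream of aadA are best read as remnants of the integron-derived resistance cassette. Short pieces of lacI and lacZα and the rrnB T1 and T2 terminators are likewise leftovers of the parental backbone.

In the payload, the automated annotation recognises only the Streptococcus pyogenes tracrRNA-derived portion of the sgRNA scaffold. The U6d promoter is not called as a feature, though the unannotated region upstream of the scaffold is where it would be expected to lie. U6 promoters recruit RNA polymerase III and are well suited to producing short, precisely initiated transcripts such as guide RNAs. The record does not specify a target-specific spacer, consistent with the empty-backbone designation, nor how a spacer is introduced. BsaI is a type IIS enzyme, so the flanking sites allow the U6d:sgRNA unit to be released with defined overhangs. The "#5" label suggests a fixed position in an ordered Golden Gate array of several such cassettes, although the record does not say this outright. The associated work concerns multiplex conditional mutagenesis using transgenic expression of Cas9 and sgRNAs.
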