Features (pLannotate 1.2.2; 9 found; start..end, strand, type, name):
    491..558     +  misc_RNA       tracrRNA (fragment): trans-activating CRISPR RNA for the Streptococcus pyogenes CRISPR/Cas9 system
    677..700     +  promoter       Pc promoter (fragment): intI1 (promoter lies within the coding sequence); class 1 integron promoter
    876..932     +  CDS            GmR (fragment): gentamycin acetyltransferase; aacC1; confers resistance to gentamycin
    939..1730    +  CDS            SmR: aminoglycoside adenylyltransferase (Murphy, 1985); aadA; confers resistance to spectinomycin and streptomycin
   1823..2411    +  rep_origin     ori: high-copy-number ColE1/pMB1/pBR322/pUC origin of replication
   2594..2686    +  CDS            lacI (fragment): lac repressor; lacI; The lac repressor binds to the lac operator to inhibit transcription in E. coli. This inhibition can be relieved by adding lactose or isopropyl-β-D-thiogalactopyranoside (IPTG).
   2741..2768    -  terminator     rrnB T2 terminator: transcription terminator T2 from the E. coli rrnB gene
   2900..2943    +  terminator     rrnB T1 terminator: Escherichia coli rrnB; transcription terminator T1 from the E. coli rrnB gene
   2990..17      -  CDS            lacZα (fragment) (across the origin): LacZα fragment of β-galactosidase; lacZ fragment
>Addgene plasmid #64249 | pU6d:sgRNA#5 | depositor full sequence | sequence record 107708 | pU6d:sgRNA#5 sequence 3009 bps
GTAAAACGACGGCCAGTCTTAAGCTCGGGCCCGGTCTCTCCTGTGATTTGGTGGTTGTGAAAGGAGCATT
TGCTGGTCTTTCAACCTTTTGTTCTCGTCATCGTTGAGGGGGAAACATTCTACGCATGTCTGTGGGGGAG
GGTGTGGAACATTGTGGCCACGGGTTCTTCACTGTCACACCGAAACATCCAATCACAGCTAGCAGAGAGG
AACCTTTTTTACATGTGGTCTACAGCTGAGGAAATACTCAAAATAAACCTTCCACAAAAACATTGGCTTG
CAATTTTGCAGATCATAAGAGTTTACAGGTCTATCTCACCAGTGTATACATTCAAATTTGTTGGAAGCTA
ATTAAATAAGGGGTGTATCTACTTACCACCAGTAAGAAACATACCCAGAATTCCCTGGTATATATAGCTC
TTCTTCCGGCTCTCAGTTCGAGAGACGACACTGCAGACTGTCGACCGTCTCTGTTTAAGAGCTATGCTGG
AAACAGCATAGCAAGTTTAAATAAGGCTAGTCCGTTATCAACTTGAAAAAGTGGCACCGAGTCGGTGCTT
TTTTTAAAGTTCAGAGACCTCTAGACCAGCCAGGACAGAAATGCCTCGACTTCGCTGCTACCCAAGGTTG
CCGGGTGACGCACACCGTGGAAACGGATGAAGGCACGAACCCAGTGGACATAAGCCTGTTCGGTTCGTAA
GCTGTAATGCAAGTAGCGTATGCGCTCACGCAACTGGTCCAGAACCTTGACCGAACGCAGCGGTGGTAAC
GGCGCAGTGGCGGTTTTCATGGCTTGTTATGACTGTTTTTTTGGGGTACAGTCTATGCCTCGGGCATCCA
AGCAGCAAGCGCGTTACGCCGTGGGTCGATGTTTGATGTTATGGAGCAGCAACGATGTTACGCAGCAGGG
CAGTCGCCCTAAAACAAAGTTAAACATTATGAGGGAAGCGGTGATCGCCGAAGTATCGACTCAACTATCA
GAGGTAGTTGGCGTCATCGAGCGCCATCTCGAACCGACGTTGCTGGCCGTACATTTGTACGGCTCCGCAG
TGGATGGCGGCCTGAAGCCACACAGTGATATTGATTTGCTGGTTACGGTGACCGTAAGGCTTGATGAAAC
AACGCGGCGAGCTTTGATCAACGACCTTTTGGAAACTTCGGCTTCCCCTGGAGAGAGCGAGATTCTCCGC
GCTGTAGAAGTCACCATTGTTGTGCACGACGACATCATTCCGTGGCGTTATCCAGCTAAGCGCGAACTGC
AATTTGGAGAATGGCAGCGCAATGACATTCTTGCAGGTATCTTCGAGCCAGCCACGATCGACATTGATCT
GGCTATCTTGCTGACAAAAGCAAGAGAACATAGCGTTGCCTTGGTAGGTCCAGCGGCGGAGGAACTCTTT
GATCCGGTTCCTGAACAGGATCTATTTGAGGCGCTAAATGAAACCTTAACGCTATGGAACTCGCCGCCCG
ACTGGGCTGGCGATGAGCGAAATGTAGTGCTTACGTTGTCCCGCATTTGGTACAGCGCAGTAACCGGCAA
AATCGCGCCGAAGGATGTCGCTGCCGACTGGGCAATGGAGCGCCTGCCGGCCCAGTATCAGCCCGTCATA
CTTGAAGCTAGACAGGCTTATCTTGGACAAGAAGAAGATCGCTTGGCCTCGCGCGCAGATCAGTTGGAAG
AATTTGTCCACTACGTGAAAGGCGAGATCACCAAGGTAGTCGGCAAATAACCCTCGAGCCACCCATGACC
AAAATCCCTTAACGTGAGTTACGCGTCGTTCCACTGAGCGTCAGACCCCGTAGAAAAGATCAAAGGATCT
TCTTGAGATCCTTTTTTTCTGCGCGTAATCTGCTGCTTGCAAACAAAAAAACCACCGCTACCAGCGGTGG
TTTGTTTGCCGGATCAAGAGCTACCAACTCTTTTTCCGAAGGTAACTGGCTTCAGCAGAGCGCAGATACC
AAATACTGTCCTTCTAGTGTAGCCGTAGTTAGGCCACCACTTCAAGAACTCTGTAGCACCGCCTACATAC
CTCGCTCTGCTAATCCTGTTACCAGTGGCTGCTGCCAGTGGCGATAAGTCGTGTCTTACCGGGTTGGACT
CAAGACGATAGTTACCGGATAAGGCGCAGCGGTCGGGCTGAACGGGGGGTTCGTGCACACAGCCCAGCTT
GGAGCGAACGACCTACACCGAACTGAGATACCTACAGCGTGAGCATTGAGAAAGCGCCACGCTTCCCGAA
GGGAGAAAGGCGGACAGGTATCCGGTAAGCGGCAGGGTCGGAACAGGAGAGCGCACGAGGGAGCTTCCAG
GGGGAAACGCCTGGTATCTTTATAGTCCTGTCGGGTTTCGCCACCTCTGACTTGAGCGTCGATTTTTGTG
ATGCTCGTCAGGGGGGCGGAGCCTATGGAAAAACGCCAGCAACGCGGCCTTTTTACGGTTCCTGGCCTTT
TGCTGGCCTTTTGCTCACATGTTCTTTCCTGCGTTATCCCCTGATTCTGTGGATAACCGTATTACCGCCT
TTGAGTGAGCTGATACCGCTCGCCGCAGCCGAACGACCGAGCGCAGCGAGTCAGTGAGCGAGGAAGCGGA
AGAGCGCCCAATACGCAAACCGCCTCTCCCCGCGCGTTGGCCGATTCATTAATGCAGCTGGCACGACAGG
TTTCCCGACTGGAAAGCGGGCAGTGAGCGCAACGCAATTAATACGCGTACCGCTAGCCAGGAAGAGTTTG
TAGAAACGCAAAAAGGCCATCCGTCAGGATGGCCTTCTGCTTAGTTTGATGCCTGGCAGTTTATGGCGGG
CGTCCTGCCCGCCACCCTCCGGGCCGTTGCTTCACAACGTTCAAATCCGCTCCCGGCGGATTTGTCCTAC
TCAGGAGAGCGTTCACCGACAAACAACAGATAAAACGAAAGGCCCAGTCTTCCGACTGAGCCTTTCGTTT
TATTTGATGCCTGGCAGTTCCCTACTCTCGCGTTAACGCTAGCATGGATGTTTTCCCAGTCACGACGTT
