>Addgene plasmid #64249 | pU6d:sgRNA#5 | addgene partial sequence | sequence record 111345 | pCR8_R1 5'-cgaaccgaacaggcttatgt-3'
GTGTGCGTCACCCGGCAACCTTGGGTAGCAGCGAAGTCGAGGCATTTCTGTCCTGGCTGGTCTAGAGGTC
TCTGAACTTTAAAAAAAGCACCGACTCGGTGCCACTTTTTCAAGTTGATAACGGACTAGCCTTATTTAAA
CTTGCTATGCTGTTTCCAGCATAGCTCTTAAACAGAGACGGTCGACAGTCTGCAGTGTCGTCTCTCGAAC
TGAGAGCCGGAAGAAGAGCTATATATACCAGGGAATTCTGGGTATGTTTCTTACTGGTGGTAAGTAGATA
CACCCCTTATTTAATTAGCTTCCAACAAATTTGAATGTATACACTGGTGAGATAGACCTGTAAACTCTTA
TGATCTGCAAAATTGCAAGCCAATGTTTTTGTGGAAGGTTTATTTTGAGTATTTCCTCAGCTGTAGACCA
CATGTAAAAAAGGTTCCTCTCTGCTAGCTGTGATTGGATGTTTCGGTGTGACAGTGAAGAACCCGTGGCC
ACAATGTTCCACACCCTCCCCCACAGACATGCGTAGAATGTTTCCCCCTCAACGATGACGAGAACAAAAG
GTTGAAAGACCAGCAAATGCTCCTTTCACAACCACCAAATCACAGGAGAGACCGGGCCCGAGCTTAAGAC
TGGCCGTCGTTTTACAACGTCGTGACTGGGAAAACATCCATGCTAGCGTTAACGCGAGAGTAGGGAACTG
CCAGGCATCAAATAAAACGAAAGGCTCAGTCGGAAGACTGGGCCTTTCGTTTTATCTGTTGTTTGTCGGT
GAACGCTCT
