>Addgene plasmid #64249 | pU6d:sgRNA#5 | addgene partial sequence | sequence record 111351 | pCR8_F1 5'-ttgatgcctggcagttccct-3'
GTCACGACGTTGTAAAACGACGGCCAGTCTTAAGCTCGGGCCCGGTCTCTCCTGTGATTTGGTGGTTGTG
AAAGGAGCATTTGCTGGTCTTTCAACCTTTTGTTCTCGTCATCGTTGAGGGGGAAACATTCTACGCATGT
CTGTGGGGGAGGGTGTGGAACATTGTGGCCACGGGTTCTTCACTGTCACACCGAAACATCCAATCACAGC
TAGCAGAGAGGAACCTTTTTTACATGTGGTCTACAGCTGAGGAAATACTCAAAATAAACCTTCCACAAAA
ACATTGGCTTGCAATTTTGCAGATCATAAGAGTTTACAGGTCTATCTCACCAGTGTATACATTCAAATTT
GTTGGAAGCTAATTAAATAAGGGGTGTATCTACTTACCACCAGTAAGAAACATACCCAGAATTCCCTGGT
ATATATAGCTCTTCTTCCGGCTCTCAGTTCGAGAGACGACACTGCAGACTGTCGACCGTCTCTGTTTAAG
AGCTATGCTGGAAACAGCATAGCAAGTTTAAATAAGGCTAGTCCGTTATCAACTTGAAAAAGTGGCACCG
AGTCGGTGCTTTTTTTAAAGTTCAGAGACCTCTAGACCAGCCAGGACAGAAATGCCTCGACTTCGCTGCT
ACCCAAGGTTGCCGGGTGACGCACACCGTGGAAACGGATGAAGGCACGAACCCAGTGGACATAAGCCTGT
TCGGTTCGTAAGCTGTAATGCAAGTAGCGTATGCGCTCACGCAACTGGTCCAGAACCTTGACCGAACGCA
GCGGTGGTAACGGCGCAGTGGCGGTTTTCATGGCTTGTTATGACTGTTTTTT
